>Addgene plasmid #48677 | M-tdTom-SP | addgene partial sequence | sequence record 72722 | M13pUC-fwd 5'-CCCAGTCACGACGTTGTAAAACG-3'
CTATAGGGCGAATTGGGCCCTCTAGATGCATGCTCGAGCGGCCGCCAGTGTGATGGATATCTGCAGAATT
CGCCCTTGCGACGTAGGGATAACAGGGTAATAGTGTCCCCTCCACCCCACAGTGCGGGAAACGAGGTAGG
CGTGTACGGTGGGAGGCCTATATAAGCAGAGCTCGTTTAGTGAACCGTCAGATCGCCTGGAGAATTCGCC
ACCATGGACTACAAGGATGACGACGATAAAACTTCCGGTGGCGGACTGGGTTCCACCGTGAGCAAGGGCG
AGGAGGTCATCAAAGAGTTCATGCGCTTCAAGGTGCGCATGGAGGGCTCCATGAACGGCCACGAGTTCGA
GATCGAGGGCGAGGGCGAGGGCCGCCCCTACGAGGGCACCCAGACCGCCAAGCTGAAGGTGACCAAGGGC
GGCCCCCTGCCCTTCGCCTGGGACATCCTGTCCCCCCAGTTCATGTACGGCTCCAAGGCGTACGTGAAGC
ACCCCGCCGACATCCCCGATTACAAGAAGCTGTCCTTCCCCGAGGGCTTCAAGTGGGAGCGCGTGATGAA
CTTCGAGGACGGCGGTCTGGTGACCGTGACCCAGGACTCCTCCCTGCAGGACGGCACGCTGATCTACAAG
GTGAAGATGCGCGGCACCAACTTCCCCCCCGACGGCCCCGTAATGCA
