>Addgene plasmid #48677 | M-tdTom-SP | addgene partial sequence | sequence record 72735 | SP6 5'-ATTTAGGTGACACTATAG-3'
CGAGCTCGGATCCACTAGTAACGGCCGCCAGTGTGCTGGAATTCGCCCTTTATTACCGCCTTTGAGTGAG
CTGATACCGCTCGCCGCAGCCGAACGACCGAGCGCAGCGAGTCAGTGAGCGAGGAAGCTCGAGGCAGTGA
AAAAAATGCTTTATTTGTGAAATTTGTGATGCTATTGCTTTATTTGTAACCATTATAAGCTGCAATAAAC
AAGTTAACAACAACAATTGCATTCATTTTATGTTTCAGGTTCAGGGGGAGGTGTGGGAGGTTTTTTAAAG
CAAGTAAAACCTCTACAAATGTGGTATGGCTGATTATGATCCTCTAGAGATATCGTCGACAAGCTTATCG
ATGCGGCCGCGCTAGCACGCGTCAGCTGACTAGAGGATCCCCGGGTACCGAGCTCGAATTCTTACTTGTA
CAGCTCGTCCATGCCGTACAGGAACAGGTGGTGGCGGCCCTCGGAGCGCTCGTACTGTTCCACGATGGTG
TAGTCCTCGTTGTGGGAGGTGATGTCCAGCTTGGTGTCCACGTAGTAGTAGCCGGGCAGTTGCACGGGCT
TCTTGGCCATGTAGATGGTCTTGAACTCCACCAGGTAGTGGCCGCCGTCCTTCAGCTTCAGGGCCTGGTG
GATCTCGCCCTTCAGCACGCCGTCGCGGGGGTACAGGCGCTCGGTGGAGGCCTCCCAGCCCATGGTCTTC
TTCTGCATTACGGGGCCGTCGGGGGGGAAGTTGGTGCCGCGCATCTTCACCTTGTAGATCAGCGTGCCGT
CCTGCAGGGAGGAGTCCTGGGTCACGGTCACCAGACCGCCGTCCTCGAAGTTCATCACGCGCTCCCACTT
GAAGCCCTCGGGGAAGGACAGCTTCTTGTAATCGGGGATGTCG
