>Addgene plasmid #48677 | M-tdTom-SP | depositor partial sequence | sequence record 72887 | tdTom insert sequence
TAGGGATAACAGGGTAATAGTGTCCCCTCCACCCCACAGTGCGGGAAACGAGGTAGGCGTGTACGGTGGG
AGGCCTATATAAGCAGAGCTCGTTTAGTGAACCGTCAGATCGCCTGGAGAATTCGCCACCATGGACTACA
AGGATGACGACGATAAAACTTCCGGTGGCGGACTGGGTTCCACCGTGAGCAAGGGCGAGGAGGTCATCAA
AGAGTTCATGCGCTTCAAGGTGCGCATGGAGGGCTCCATGAACGGCCACGAGTTCGAGATCGAGGGCGAG
GGCGAGGGCCGCCCCTACGAGGGCACCCAGACCGCCAAGCTGAAGGTGACCAAGGGCGGCCCCCTGCCCT
TCGCCTGGGACATCCTGTCCCCCCAGTTCATGTACGGCTCCAAGGCGTACGTGAAGCACCCCGCCGACAT
CCCCGATTACAAGAAGCTGTCCTTCCCCGAGGGCTTCAAGTGGGAGCGCGTGATGAACTTCGAGGACGGC
GGTCTGGTGACCGTGACCCAGGACTCCTCCCTGCAGGACGGCACGCTGATCTACAAGGTGAAGATGCGCG
GCACCAACTTCCCCCCCGACGGCCCCGTAATGCAGAAGAAGACCATGGGCTGGGAGGCCTCCACCGAGCG
CCTGTACCCCCGCGACGGCGTGCTGAAGGGCGAGATCCACCAGGCCCTGAAGCTGAAGGACGGCGGCCAC
TACCTGGTGGAGTTCAAGACCATCTACATGGCCAAGAAGCCCGTGCAACTGCCCGGCTACTACTACGTGG
ACACCAAGCTGGACATCACCTCCCACAACGAGGACTACACCATCGTGGAACAGTACGAGCGCTCCGAGGG
CCGCCACCACCTGTTCCTGTACGGCATGGACGAGCTGTACAAGTAAGAATTCGAGCTCGGTACCCGGGGA
TCCTCTAGTCAGCTGACGCGTGCTAGCGCGGCCGCATCGATAAGCTTGTCGACGATATCTCTAGAGGATC
ATAATCAGCCATACCACATTTGTAGAGGTTTTACTTGCTTTAAAAAACCTCCCACACCTCCCCCTGAACC
TGAAACATAAAATGAATGCAATTGTTGTTGTTAACTTGTTTATTGCAGCTTATAATGGTTACAAATAAAG
CAATAGCATCACAAATTTCACAAATAAAGCATTTTTTTCACTGCCTCGAGCTTCCTCGCTCACTGACTCG
CTGCGCTCGGTCGTTCGGCTGCGGCGAGCGGTATCAGCTCACTCAAAGGCGGTAATA
