[The description below was written by a language model from this plasmid's Addgene catalogue record.]
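Description:
M-tdTom-SP is a mammalian transcriptional activation reporter plasmid of about 4.4 kb, catalogued as a CRISPR vector and built to test RNA-guided gene activation by Streptococcus pyogenes Cas9. The backbone is recorded as unknown. In bacteria it is selected with Zeocin/bleocin and is propagated in a ccdB-tolerant strain. That choice may mean the vector carries a ccdB counterselection element, but the record does not say so. Neomycin resistance is listed as the marker for G418 selection in mammalian cells. No feature table is available, so the origin of replication, polyadenylation signals and exact layout of the parts cannot be described.

The synthetic insert, recorded as 886 bp, combines a TAL effector binding site, a defined 20-nucleotide protospacer followed by a PAM recognised by S. pyogenes Cas9, and a tdTomato fluorescent reporter. The listed insert size is smaller than a full tandem-dimer tdTomato coding sequence, so it may cover only part of the reporter cassette. In reporters of this type, the target sites lie upstream of a weakly active promoter. Red fluorescence therefore rises only when a nuclease-null Cas9 fused to an activation domain, or a TAL-based activator, is recruited to its site. The record gives Sp6 as the promoter, which more likely reflects the flanking sequencing primer site than the element driving tdTomato in mammalian cells. The mammalian promoter itself is not stated.

The plasmid belongs to a set of reporters used to compare orthogonal Cas9 proteins. Because the PAM is specific to S. pyogenes, the reporter can show whether a given Cas9 and guide RNA pair activates only its intended target.
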