Addgene plasmid #48677: M-tdTom-SP
Purpose: Mammalian tdTomato activation reporter for SP with GTCCCCTCCACCCCACAGTG protospacer
Depositing lab: George Church. Depositing organization: Harvard Medical School. Publication: Orthogonal Cas9 proteins for RNA-guided gene regulation and editing. Esvelt KM, Mali P, Braff JL, Moosburner M, Yaung SJ, Church GM. Nat Methods. 2013 Sep 29. doi: 10.1038/nmeth.2681. PubMed 24076762.
Backbone
  Vector backbone: Unknown
  Total vector size (bp): 4405
  Vector type: CRISPR
  Selectable markers: Neomycin (select with G418)
Growth in bacteria
  Bacterial resistance: Bleocin (Zeocin), 50 μg/mL
  Growth temperature: 37°C
  Growth strain: ccdB Survival
  Copy number: Unknown
Gene/Insert
  Gene/Insert name: TAL binding site w/ GTCCCCTCCACCCCACAGTG protospacer, SP-PAM, and tdTomato reporter. Compatible with S. pyogenes Cas9
  Species: Synthetic
  Insert size (bp): 886
  Promoter: Sp6
  Cloning method: Unknown
  Sequencing primers: 5′ SP6; 3′ M13pUC-fwd
Terms and licenses: Academic/Nonprofit Terms; Industry Terms: Not Available to Industry
How to cite: M-tdTom-SP was a gift from George Church (Addgene plasmid # 48677 ; http://n2t.net/addgene:48677 ; RRID:Addgene_48677)
